>Addgene plasmid #161384 | pDONR221-SLC5A8_STOP | addgene full sequence | sequence record 376752 | Addgene NGS Result
CAAATAATGATTTTATTTTGACTGATAGTGACCTGTTCGTTGCAACACATTGATGAGCAATGCTTTTTTA
TAATGCCAACTTTGTACAAAAAAGCAGGCTCCACCATGGACACACCTAGGGGCATCGGCACCTTCGTGGT
GTGGGATTACGTGGTGTTTGCCGGCATGCTGGTCATCTCTGCCGCCATCGGGATCTACTACGCATTCGCT
GGTGGAGGACAGCAGACCAGCAAGGACTTTCTGATGGGCGGCCGGAGAATGACAGCAGTGCCTGTGGCCC
TGAGCCTGACCGCATCTTTCATGAGCGCCGTGACAGTGCTGGGAACCCCATCCGAGGTGTACCGCTTCGG
CGCCATCTTTTCTATCTTCGCCTTTACCTATTTCTTTGTGGTGGTCATCAGCGCCGAGGTGTTCCTGCCC
GTGTTTTACAAGCTGGGCATCACATCCACCTACGAGTATCTGGAGCTGCGGTTCAATAAGTGCGTGAGAC
TGTGCGGCACCGTGCTGTTTATCGTGCAGACAATCCTGTACACCGGCATCGTGATCTATGCCCCTGCCCT
GGCCCTGAACCAGGTGACAGGCTTCGACCTGTGGGGAGCAGTGGTGGCAACCGGCGTGGTGTGCACCTTC
TACTGTACCCTGGGCGGCCTGAAGGCCGTGATCTGGACAGACGTGTTCCAAGTGGGCATCATGGTGGCCG
GCTTTGCCTCTGTGATCATCCAGGCCGTGGTCATGCAGGGCGGCATCAGCACCATCCTGAATGACGCCTA
TGATGGCGGCAGGCTGAACTTCTGGAACTTTAATCCAAACCCCCTGCAGCGCCACACCTTCTGGACAATC
ATCATCGGCGGCACCTTCACCTGGACAAGCATCTACGGCGTGAATCAGTCCCAGGTGCAGAGGTATATCT
CCTGCAAGTCTCGCTTCCAGGCCAAGCTGAGCCTGTACATCAACCTGGTGGGCCTGTGGGCCATCCTGAC
ATGCAGCGTGTTCTGCGGCCTGGCCCTGTACAGCCGGTATCACGACTGCGATCCATGGACCGCCAAGAAG
GTGTCCGCCCCAGACCAGCTGATGCCTTACCTGGTGCTGGACATCCTGCAGGATTATCCTGGACTGCCAG
GACTGTTCGTGGCATGTGCATATTCTGGCACCCTGAGCACAGTGAGCTCCTCTATCAATGCACTGGCAGC
AGTGACCGTGGAGGATCTGATCAAGCCCTACTTTAGGAGCCTGTCCGAGCGGAGCCTGAGCTGGATCTCC
CAGGGCATGTCTGTGGTGTATGGCGCCCTGTGCATCGGAATGGCCGCCCTGGCAAGCCTGATGGGCGCCC
TGCTGCAGGCCGCCCTGTCCGTGTTCGGAATGGTGGGAGGACCACTGATGGGACTGTTCGCACTGGGAAT
CCTGGTGCCTTTTGCCAATTCCATCGGCGCCCTGGTGGGACTGATGGCAGGCTTTGCCATCTCTCTGTGG
GTGGGAATCGGAGCACAGATCTACCCACCTCTGCCAGAGCGGACACTGCCACTGCACCTGGACATCCAGG
GCTGTAACTCCACATATAATGAGACCAACCTGATGACCACAACCGAGATGCCCTTCACCACCAGCGTGTT
CCAGATCTACAATGTGCAGAGAACCCCCCTGATGGACAACTGGTATTCCCTGTCTTACCTGTATTTCAGC
ACCGTGGGCACACTGGTGACCCTGCTGGTGGGCATCCTGGTGAGCCTGTCCACAGGCGGCCGGAAGCAGA
ATCTGGATCCCAGATACATCCTGACCAAGGAGGACTTCCTGTCCAACTTCGATATCTTCAAGAAGAAGAA
GCACGTGCTGAGCTATAAGTCCCACCCTGTGGAGGACGGCGGCACAGATAATCCAGCCTTTAACCACATC
GAGCTGAATTCTGATCAGAGCGGCAAGTCCAACGGCACCAGGCTGTAAGACCCAGCTTTCTTGTACAAAG
TTGGCATTATAAGAAAGCATTGCTTATCAATTTGTTGCAACGAACAGGTCACTATCAGTCAAAATAAAAT
CATTATTTGCCATCCAGCTGATATCCCCTATAGTGAGTCGTATTACATGGTCATAGCTGTTTCCTGGCAG
CTCTGGCCCGTGTCTCAAAATCTCTGATGTTACATTGCACAAGATAAAAATATATCATCATGAACAATAA
AACTGTCTGCTTACATAAACAGTAATACAAGGGGTGTTATGAGCCATATTCAACGGGAAACGTCGAGGCC
GCGATTAAATTCCAACATGGATGCTGATTTATATGGGTATAAATGGGCTCGCGATAATGTCGGGCAATCA
GGTGCGACAATCTATCGCTTGTATGGGAAGCCCGATGCGCCAGAGTTGTTTCTGAAACATGGCAAAGGTA
GCGTTGCCAATGATGTTACAGATGAGATGGTCAGACTAAACTGGCTGACGGAATTTATGCCTCTTCCGAC
CATCAAGCATTTTATCCGTACTCCTGATGATGCATGGTTACTCACCACTGCGATCCCCGGAAAAACAGCA
TTCCAGGTATTAGAAGAATATCCTGATTCAGGTGAAAATATTGTTGATGCGCTGGCAGTGTTCCTGCGCC
GGTTGCATTCGATTCCTGTTTGTAATTGTCCTTTTAACAGCGATCGCGTATTTCGTCTCGCTCAGGCGCA
ATCACGAATGAATAACGGTTTGGTTGATGCGAGTGATTTTGATGACGAGCGTAATGGCTGGCCTGTTGAA
CAAGTCTGGAAAGAAATGCATAAACTTTTGCCATTCTCACCGGATTCAGTCGTCACTCATGGTGATTTCT
CACTTGATAACCTTATTTTTGACGAGGGGAAATTAATAGGTTGTATTGATGTTGGACGAGTCGGAATCGC
AGACCGATACCAGGATCTTGCCATCCTATGGAACTGCCTCGGTGAGTTTTCTCCTTCATTACAGAAACGG
CTTTTTCAAAAATATGGTATTGATAATCCTGATATGAATAAATTGCAGTTTCATTTGATGCTCGATGAGT
TTTTCTAATCAGAATTGGTTAATTGGTTGTAACACTGGCAGAGCATTACGCTGACTTGACGGGACGGCGC
AAGCTCATGACCAAAATCCCTTAACGTGAGTTACGCGTCGTTCCACTGAGCGTCAGACCCCGTAGAAAAG
ATCAAAGGATCTTCTTGAGATCCTTTTTTTCTGCGCGTAATCTGCTGCTTGCAAACAAAAAAACCACCGC
TACCAGCGGTGGTTTGTTTGCCGGATCAAGAGCTACCAACTCTTTTTCCGAAGGTAACTGGCTTCAGCAG
AGCGCAGATACCAAATACTGTTCTTCTAGTGTAGCCGTAGTTAGGCCACCACTTCAAGAACTCTGTAGCA
CCGCCTACATACCTCGCTCTGCTAATCCTGTTACCAGTGGCTGCTGCCAGTGGCGATAAGTCGTGTCTTA
CCGGGTTGGACTCAAGACGATAGTTACCGGATAAGGCGCAGCGGTCGGGCTGAACGGGGGGTTCGTGCAC
ACAGCCCAGCTTGGAGCGAACGACCTACACCGAACTGAGATACCTACAGCGTGAGCTATGAGAAAGCGCC
ACGCTTCCCGAAGGGAGAAAGGCGGACAGGTATCCGGTAAGCGGCAGGGTCGGAACAGGAGAGCGCACGA
GGGAGCTTCCAGGGGGAAACGCCTGGTATCTTTATAGTCCTGTCGGGTTTCGCCACCTCTGACTTGAGCG
TCGATTTTTGTGATGCTCGTCAGGGGGGCGGAGCCTATGGAAAAACGCCAGCAACGCGGCCTTTTTACGG
TTCCTGGCCTTTTGCTGGCCTTTTGCTCACATGTTCTTTCCTGCGTTATCCCCTGATTCTGTGGATAACC
GTATTACCGCCTTTGAGTGAGCTGATACCGCTCGCCGCAGCCGAACGACCGAGCGCAGCGAGTCAGTGAG
CGAGGAAGCGGAAGAGCGCCCAATACGCAAACCGCCTCTCCCCGCGCGTTGGCCGATTCATTAATGCAGC
TGGCACGACAGGTTTCCCGACTGGAAAGCGGGCAGTGAGCGCAACGCAATTAATACGCGTACCGCTAGCC
AGGAAGAGTTTGTAGAAACGCAAAAAGGCCATCCGTCAGGATGGCCTTCTGCTTAGTTTGATGCCTGGCA
GTTTATGGCGGGCGTCCTGCCCGCCACCCTCCGGGCCGTTGCTTCACAACGTTCAAATCCGCTCCCGGCG
GATTTGTCCTACTCAGGAGAGCGTTCACCGACAAACAACAGATAAAACGAAAGGCCCAGTCTTCCGACTG
AGCCTTTCGTTTTATTTGATGCCTGGCAGTTCCCTACTCTCGCGTTAACGCTAGCATGGATGTTTTCCCA
GTCACGACGTTGTAAAACGACGGCCAGTCTTAAGCTCGGGCCC
Features (pLannotate 1.2.2; 10 found; start..end, strand, type, name):
      1..100     +  protein_bind   attL1: mutant version of attL; recombination site for the Gateway® LR reaction LR Clonase™
    106..1935    +  CDS            SLC5A8: SC5A8_HUMAN - Also known as AIT From Homo sapiens (Human).
   1940..2039    -  protein_bind   attL2: mutant version of attL; recombination site for the Gateway® LR reaction LR Clonase™
   2057..2075    -  promoter       T7 promoter: promoter for bacteriophage T7 RNA polymerase
   2209..3018    +  CDS            KanR: aminoglycoside phosphotransferase; aph(3')-Ia; confers resistance to kanamycin in bacteria or G418 (Geneticin®) in eukaryotes
   3165..3753    +  rep_origin     ori: high-copy-number ColE1/pMB1/pBR322/pUC origin of replication
   3936..4028    +  CDS            lacI (fragment): lac repressor; lacI; The lac repressor binds to the lac operator to inhibit transcription in E. coli. This inhibition can be relieved by adding lactose or isopropyl-β-D-thiogalactopyranoside (IPTG).
   4083..4110    -  terminator     rrnB T2 terminator: transcription terminator T2 from the E. coli rrnB gene
   4242..4285    +  terminator     rrnB T1 terminator: Escherichia coli rrnB; transcription terminator T1 from the E. coli rrnB gene
   4332..4368    -  CDS            lacZα (fragment): LacZα fragment of β-galactosidase; lacZ fragment
