[The description below was written by a language model from this plasmid's Addgene catalogue record and pLannotate feature annotations shown in this document.]
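Description:
pDONR221-SLC5A8_STOP is a Gateway entry clone built on the pDONR221 backbone and carrying a codon-optimized open reading frame for human SLC5A8 (also known as AIT, SMCT or SMCT1), a member of the solute carrier family. It belongs to a large consortium collection of SLC transporter clones assembled to support transporter research and drug discovery. The plasmid is about 4.4 kb and is maintained in E. coli at high copy through a ColE1/pUC-type origin, with selection by kanamycin through an aph(3')-Ia aminoglycoside phosphotransferase gene. Although the catalogue lists the vector type as mammalian expression, the feature table shows no eukaryotic promoter or polyadenylation signal. The clone is therefore a shuttle intermediate rather than an expression plasmid in its own right.

The roughly 1.8 kb ORF sits between attL1 and attL2 sites, so an LR Clonase reaction can transfer it directionally into any attR-containing destination vector chosen by the user. This version retains a stop codon at the end of the coding sequence, which suits expression of the native, untagged protein or fusions to N-terminal tags supplied by the destination vector. A companion clone without the stop codon exists for C-terminal fusions. Other annotated elements are standard backbone features: rrnB T1 and T2 terminators upstream of the cassette that insulate it from read-through transcription, a T7 promoter adjacent to attL2 pointing back toward the insert, and short lacI and lacZα remnants with no functional role. M13 forward and reverse primer sites flank the insert for sequence verification.
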