Addgene plasmid #161384: pDONR221-SLC5A8_STOP
Purpose: Gateway entry clone with codon-optimized ORF sequence for subcloning into custom expression vectors. Contains a STOP codon at the end of the codon-optimized ORF sequence.
Depositing lab: RESOLUTE Consortium & Giulio Superti-Furga. Depositing organization: CeMM Research Center for Molecular Medicine. Publication: The RESOLUTE consortium: unlocking SLC transporters for drug discovery. Superti-Furga G, Lackner D, Wiedmer T, Ingles-Prieto A, Barbosa B, Girardi E, Goldmann U, Gurtl B, Klavins K, Klimek C, Lindinger S, Lineiro-Retes E, Muller AC, Onstein S, Redinger G, Reil D, Sedlyarov V, Wolf G, Crawford M, Everley R, ... Steppan CM. Nat Rev Drug Discov. 2020 Jul;19(7):429-430. doi: 10.1038/d41573-020-00056-6. PubMed 32265506.
Backbone
  Vector backbone: pDONR221
  Backbone manufacturer: ThermoFisher Scientific
  Backbone size w/o insert (bp): 2550
  Vector type: Mammalian Expression
Growth in bacteria
  Bacterial resistance: Kanamycin, 50 μg/mL
  Growth temperature: 37°C
  Growth strain: NEB Stable
  Copy number: High Copy
Gene/Insert
  Gene/Insert name: SLC5A8 (alt name: AIT)
  Species: H. sapiens (human)
  Insert size (bp): 1833
  Entrez Gene: SLC5A8 (a.k.a. AIT, SMCT, SMCT1)
  Cloning method: Gateway Cloning
  Sequencing primers: 5′ M13-fwd; 3′ M13-rev
Terms and licenses: Academic/Nonprofit Terms; Industry Terms
Depositor comments: This plasmid contains a STOP codon at the end of the codon-optimized ORF. For the version of this plasmid that does not contain a STOP codon, please see Addgene plasmid 132218 For more information on the full Resolute plasmid collection, please see www.addgene.org/depositor-collections/re-solute/. Please provide your feedback on this plasmid to the RESOLUTE consortium by filling out their RESOLUTE repository feedback form: https://forms.office.com/Pages/ResponsePage.aspx?id=0e05yklzmkS7rjFGQL4N7z4feCLQvEJAmVcOCM_u885UN1JJRko0Ukg4TVQwNTZLOUxPQVJWT1NHUCQlQCN0PWcu
How to cite: pDONR221-SLC5A8_STOP was a gift from RESOLUTE Consortium & Giulio Superti-Furga (Addgene plasmid # 161384 ; http://n2t.net/addgene:161384 ; RRID:Addgene_161384)
