>Addgene plasmid #161384 | pDONR221-SLC5A8_STOP | depositor partial sequence | sequence record 312703 | Codon-optimized ORF of SLC5A8
ATGGACACACCTAGGGGCATCGGCACCTTCGTGGTGTGGGATTACGTGGTGTTTGCCGGCATGCTGGTCA
TCTCTGCCGCCATCGGGATCTACTACGCATTCGCTGGTGGAGGACAGCAGACCAGCAAGGACTTTCTGAT
GGGCGGCCGGAGAATGACAGCAGTGCCTGTGGCCCTGAGCCTGACCGCATCTTTCATGAGCGCCGTGACA
GTGCTGGGAACCCCATCCGAGGTGTACCGCTTCGGCGCCATCTTTTCTATCTTCGCCTTTACCTATTTCT
TTGTGGTGGTCATCAGCGCCGAGGTGTTCCTGCCCGTGTTTTACAAGCTGGGCATCACATCCACCTACGA
GTATCTGGAGCTGCGGTTCAATAAGTGCGTGAGACTGTGCGGCACCGTGCTGTTTATCGTGCAGACAATC
CTGTACACCGGCATCGTGATCTATGCCCCTGCCCTGGCCCTGAACCAGGTGACAGGCTTCGACCTGTGGG
GAGCAGTGGTGGCAACCGGCGTGGTGTGCACCTTCTACTGTACCCTGGGCGGCCTGAAGGCCGTGATCTG
GACAGACGTGTTCCAAGTGGGCATCATGGTGGCCGGCTTTGCCTCTGTGATCATCCAGGCCGTGGTCATG
CAGGGCGGCATCAGCACCATCCTGAATGACGCCTATGATGGCGGCAGGCTGAACTTCTGGAACTTTAATC
CAAACCCCCTGCAGCGCCACACCTTCTGGACAATCATCATCGGCGGCACCTTCACCTGGACAAGCATCTA
CGGCGTGAATCAGTCCCAGGTGCAGAGGTATATCTCCTGCAAGTCTCGCTTCCAGGCCAAGCTGAGCCTG
TACATCAACCTGGTGGGCCTGTGGGCCATCCTGACATGCAGCGTGTTCTGCGGCCTGGCCCTGTACAGCC
GGTATCACGACTGCGATCCATGGACCGCCAAGAAGGTGTCCGCCCCAGACCAGCTGATGCCTTACCTGGT
GCTGGACATCCTGCAGGATTATCCTGGACTGCCAGGACTGTTCGTGGCATGTGCATATTCTGGCACCCTG
AGCACAGTGAGCTCCTCTATCAATGCACTGGCAGCAGTGACCGTGGAGGATCTGATCAAGCCCTACTTTA
GGAGCCTGTCCGAGCGGAGCCTGAGCTGGATCTCCCAGGGCATGTCTGTGGTGTATGGCGCCCTGTGCAT
CGGAATGGCCGCCCTGGCAAGCCTGATGGGCGCCCTGCTGCAGGCCGCCCTGTCCGTGTTCGGAATGGTG
GGAGGACCACTGATGGGACTGTTCGCACTGGGAATCCTGGTGCCTTTTGCCAATTCCATCGGCGCCCTGG
TGGGACTGATGGCAGGCTTTGCCATCTCTCTGTGGGTGGGAATCGGAGCACAGATCTACCCACCTCTGCC
AGAGCGGACACTGCCACTGCACCTGGACATCCAGGGCTGTAACTCCACATATAATGAGACCAACCTGATG
ACCACAACCGAGATGCCCTTCACCACCAGCGTGTTCCAGATCTACAATGTGCAGAGAACCCCCCTGATGG
ACAACTGGTATTCCCTGTCTTACCTGTATTTCAGCACCGTGGGCACACTGGTGACCCTGCTGGTGGGCAT
CCTGGTGAGCCTGTCCACAGGCGGCCGGAAGCAGAATCTGGATCCCAGATACATCCTGACCAAGGAGGAC
TTCCTGTCCAACTTCGATATCTTCAAGAAGAAGAAGCACGTGCTGAGCTATAAGTCCCACCCTGTGGAGG
ACGGCGGCACAGATAATCCAGCCTTTAACCACATCGAGCTGAATTCTGATCAGAGCGGCAAGTCCAACGG
CACCAGGCTGTAA
